>Addgene plasmid #99488 | pAP683-2 | addgene full sequence | sequence record 193118 | Addgene NGS Result
GTTTGCGTATTGGGCGCTCTTCCGCTTCCTCGCTCACTGACTCGCTGCGCTCGGTCGTTCGGCTGCGGCG
AGCGGTATCAGCTCACTCAAAGGCGGTAATACGGTTATCCACAGAATCAGGGGATAACGCAGGAAAGAAC
ATGTGAGCAAAAGGCCAGCAAAAGGCCAGGAACCGTAAAAAGGCCGCGTTGCTGGCGTTTTTCCATAGGC
TCCGCCCCCCTGACGAGCATCACAAAAATCGACGCTCAAGTCAGAGGTGGCGAAACCCGACAGGACTATA
AAGATACCAGGCGTTTCCCCCTGGAAGCTCCCTCGTGCGCTCTCCTGTTCCGACCCTGCCGCTTACCGGA
TACCTGTCCGCCTTTCTCCCTTCGGGAAGCGTGGCGCTTTCTCATAGCTCACGCTGTAGGTATCTCAGTT
CGGTGTAGGTCGTTCGCTCCAAGCTGGGCTGTGTGCACGAACCCCCCGTTCAGCCCGACCGCTGCGCCTT
ATCCGGTAACTATCGTCTTGAGTCCAACCCGGTAAGACACGACTTATCGCCACTGGCAGCAGCCACTGGT
AACAGGATTAGCAGAGCGAGGTATGTAGGCGGTGCTACAGAGTTCTTGAAGTGGTGGCCTAACTACGGCT
ACACTAGAAGAACAGTATTTGGTATCTGCGCTCTGCTGAAGCCAGTTACCTTCGGAAAAAGAGTTGGTAG
CTCTTGATCCGGCAAACAAACCACCGCTGGTAGCGGTGGTTTTTTTGTTTGCAAGCAGCAGATTACGCGC
AGAAAAAAAGGATCTCAAGAAGATCCTTTGATCTTTTCTACGGGGTCTGACGCTCAGTGGAACGAAAACT
CACGTTAAGGGATTTTGGTCATGAGATTATCAAAAAGGATCTTCACCTAGATCCTTTTAAATTAAAAATG
AAGTTTTAAATCAATCTAAAGTATATATGAGTAAACTTGGTCTGACAGTTACCAATGCTTAATCAGTGAG
GCACCTATCTCAGCGATCTGTCTATTTCGTTCATCCATAGTTGCCTGACTCCCCGTCGTGTAGATAACTA
CGATACGGGAGGGCTTACCATCTGGCCCCAGTGCTGCAATGATACCGCGAGACCCACGCTCACCGGCTCC
AGATTTATCAGCAATAAACCAGCCAGCCGGAAGGGCCGAGCGCAGAAGTGGTCCTGCAACTTTATCCGCC
TCCATCCAGTCTATTAATTGTTGCCGGGAAGCTAGAGTAAGTAGTTCGCCAGTTAATAGTTTGCGCAACG
TTGTTGCCATTGCTACAGGCATCGTGGTGTCACGCTCGTCGTTTGGTATGGCTTCATTCAGCTCCGGTTC
CCAACGATCAAGGCGAGTTACATGATCCCCCATGTTGTGCAAAAAAGCGGTTAGCTCCTTCGGTCCTCCG
ATCGTTGTCAGAAGTAAGTTGGCCGCAGTGTTATCACTCATGGTTATGGCAGCACTGCATAATTCTCTTA
CTGTCATGCCATCCGTAAGATGCTTTTCTGTGACTGGTGAGTACTCAACCAAGTCATTCTGAGAATAGTG
TATGCGGCGACCGAGTTGCTCTTGCCCGGCGTCAATACGGGATAATACCGCGCCACATAGCAGAACTTTA
AAAGTGCTCATCATTGGAAAACGTTCTTCGGGGCGAAAACTCTCAAGGATCTTACCGCTGTTGAGATCCA
GTTCGATGTAACCCACTCGTGCACCCAACTGATCTTCAGCATCTTTTACTTTCACCAGCGTTTCTGGGTG
AGCAAAAACAGGAAGGCAAAATGCCGCAAAAAAGGGAATAAGGGCGACACGGAAATGTTGAATACTCATA
CTCTTCCTTTTTCAATATTATTGAAGCATTTATCAGGGTTATTGTCTCATGAGCGGATACATATTTGAAT
GTATTTAGAAAAATAAACAAATAGGGGTTCCGCGCACATTTCCCCGAAAAGTGCCACCTGACGTCTAAGA
AACCATTATTATCATGACATTAACCTATAAAAATAGGCGTATCACGAGGCCCTTTCGTCTCGCGCGTTTC
GGTGATGACGGTGAAAACCTCTGACACATGCAGCTCCCGGAGACGGTCACAGCTTGTCTGTAAGCGGATG
CCGGGAGCAGACAAGCCCGTCAGGGCGCGTCAGCGGGTGTTGGCGGGTGTCGGGGCTGGCTTAACTATGC
GGCATCAGAGCAGATTGTACTGAGAGTGCACCATATGCGGTGTGAAATACCGCACAGATGCGTAAGGAGA
AAATACCGCATCAGGCGCCATTCGCCATTCAGGCTGCGCAACTGTTGGGAAGGGCGATCGGTGCGGGCCT
CTTCGCTATTACGCCAGCTGGCGAAAGGGGGATGTGCTGCAAGGCGATTAAGTTGGGTAACGCCAGGGTT
TTCCCAGTCACGACGTTGTAAAACGACGGCCAGTGAATTCGAGCTCGGTACCCGGGGATCGAGAACCTCT
ACTTCCAAGGAGTGAGTAAAGGAGAAGAACTTTTCACTGGAGTTGTCCCAATTCTTGTTGAATTAGATGG
TGATGTTAATGGGCACAAATTTTCTGTCAGTGGAGAGGGTGAAGGTGATGCAACATACGGAAAACTTACC
CTTAAATTTATTTGCACTACTGGAAAACTACCTGTTCCATGGCCAACACTTGTCACTACTCTGACCTACG
GCGTGCAGTGCTTCAGCCGGTACCCCGACCACATGAAGCAGCATGACTTTTTCAAGAGTGCCATGCCCGA
AGGTTATGTACAGGAAAGAACTATATTTTTCAAAGATGACGGGAACTACAAGACACGTGCTGAAGTCAAG
TTTGAAGGTGATACCCTTGTTAATAGAATCGAGTTAAAAGGTATTGATTTTAAAGAAGATGGAAACATTC
TTGGACACAAATTGGAATACAACTATAACTCACACAATGTATACATCATGGCAGACAAACAAAAGAATGG
AATCAAAGTTAACTTCAAAATTAGACACAACATTGAAGATGGAAGCGTTCAACTAGCAGACCATTATCAA
CAAAATACTCCAATTGGCGATGGCCCTGTCCTTTTACCAGACAACCATTACCTGTCCACACAATCTGCCC
TTTCGAAAGATCCCAACGAAAAGAGAGACCACATGGTCCTTCTTGAGTTTGTAACAGCTGCTGGGATTAC
ACTCGGCATGGACGAGCTGTACAAGTACGTAGCCGGCTACCCATATGATGTCCCGGATTACGCTTGCCCG
GGGGATCGGTGGAGCTCCACCGGTGGCGGCCGCTCTAGAACTAGTGACTACAAAGACCATGACGGTGATT
ATAAAGATCATGATATCGATTACAAGGATGACGATGACAAGGATCCTCTAGAGTCGACCTGCAGGCATGC
AAGCTTGGCGTAATCATGGTCATAGCTGTTTCCTGTGTGAAATTGTTATCCGCTCACAATTCCACACAAC
ATACGAGCCGGAAGCATAAAGTGTAAAGCCTGGGGTGCCTAATGAGTGAGCTAACTCACATTAATTGCGT
TGCGCTCACTGCCCGCTTTCCAGTCGGGAAACCTGTCGTGCCAGCTGCATTAATGAATCGGCCAACGCGC
GGGGAGAGGCG
Features (pLannotate 1.2.2; 15 found; start..end, strand, type, name):
    200..788     -  rep_origin     ori: high-copy-number ColE1/pMB1/pBR322/pUC origin of replication
    959..1819    -  CDS            AmpR: β-lactamase; bla; confers resistance to ampicillin, carbenicillin, and related antibiotics
   1820..1924    -  promoter       AmpR promoter: bla
   2019..2054    +  CDS            rop (fragment): Rop protein, which maintains plasmids at low copy number; rop
   2156..2255    +  misc_feature   bom (fragment): basis of mobility region from pBR322
   2261..2418    -  CDS            lacZα (fragment): LacZα fragment of β-galactosidase; lacZ fragment
   2462..3175    +  CDS            EGFP: EGFP is a basic (constitutively fluorescent) green fluorescent protein published in 1996, derived from Aequorea victoria. It is reported to be a rapidly-maturing weak dimer with moderate acid sensitivity.
   3188..3204    +  CDS            3xHA (fragment): three tandem HA epitope tags
   3241..3266    +  misc_feature   MCS (fragment): pBluescript multiple cloning site
   3266..3331    +  CDS            3xFLAG: three tandem FLAG® epitope tags, followed by an enterokinase cleavage site
   3331..3366    +  misc_feature   MCS (fragment): pUC18/19 multiple cloning site
   3403..3419    -  protein_bind   lac operator: The lac repressor binds to the lac operator to inhibit transcription in E. coli. This inhibition can be relieved by adding lactose or isopropyl-β-D-thiogalactopyranoside (IPTG). lac repressor encoded by lacI
   3427..3457    -  promoter       lac promoter: promoter for the E. coli lac operon
   3472..3493    -  protein_bind   CAP binding site: CAP binding activates transcription in the presence of cAMP. E. coli catabolite activator protein
   3506..17      -  CDS            lacI (fragment) (across the origin): lac repressor; lacI; The lac repressor binds to the lac operator to inhibit transcription in E. coli. This inhibition can be relieved by adding lactose or isopropyl-β-D-thiogalactopyranoside (IPTG).
