[The description below was written by a language model from this plasmid's Addgene catalogue record and pLannotate feature annotations shown in this document.]
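Description:
pAP683-2 is a small (about 3.6 kb) pUC19-based plasmid that carries a composite tagging cassette, TEV::eGFP::RE::HA::linker::3XFlag, prepared for use in C. elegans. It is maintained in E. coli through the high-copy ColE1/pUC origin and selected with ampicillin via the β-lactamase gene and its native promoter. The remaining annotated backbone elements are typical pUC19 remnants: the lac promoter, lac operator and CAP binding site, fragments of lacZα and lacI, and residual polylinker sequence on the 3′ side of the insert.

The insert sits in the pUC polylinker region, interrupting lacZα, and runs in the opposite orientation to the lac promoter. No promoter, start context or terminator dedicated to the cassette is annotated, so although the catalogue lists the vector type as bacterial expression, the plasmid looks like a storage and template clone rather than an expression construct. The feature table identifies the EGFP coding sequence, followed by a short match to an HA epitope (scored as a fragment of 3xHA, consistent with a single HA tag), a short linker-like stretch scored as a polylinker fragment, and a 3xFLAG tag. The TEV protease site named in the record would lie just upstream of EGFP but is not separately annotated. The element written "RE" in the insert name and "ER" in the purpose field is not defined in the record.

The associated publication concerns CRISPR-Cas9 genome editing in C. elegans with linear repair templates. The likely use is therefore as a template for generating tag-bearing donor fragments to knock a cleavable fluorescent and epitope tag into endogenous loci, though the record does not state this explicitly.
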