Addgene plasmid #99488: pAP683-2
Purpose: TEV::eGFP::ER::HA::linker::3XFlag
Depositing lab: Geraldine Seydoux. Depositing organization: Johns Hopkins University and School of Medicine. Publication: Precision genome editing using CRISPR-Cas9 and linear repair templates in C. elegans. Paix A, Folkmann A, Seydoux G. Methods. 2017 May 15;121-122:86-93. doi: 10.1016/j.ymeth.2017.03.023. Epub 2017 Apr 7. PubMed 28392263.
Backbone
  Vector backbone: pUC19
  Vector type: Bacterial Expression
Growth in bacteria
  Bacterial resistance: Ampicillin, 100 μg/mL
  Growth temperature: 37°C
  Growth strain: DH5alpha
  Copy number: High Copy
Gene/Insert
  Gene/Insert name: TEV::eGFP::RE::HA::linker::3XFlag
  Species: C. elegans (nematode)
  Cloning method: Ligation Independent Cloning
  Sequencing primers: 5′ M13pUC-Fwd; 3′ M13pUC-Rev
Terms and licenses: Academic/Nonprofit Terms; Industry Terms: Not Available to Industry
How to cite: pAP683-2 was a gift from Geraldine Seydoux (Addgene plasmid # 99488 ; http://n2t.net/addgene:99488 ; RRID:Addgene_99488)
