>Addgene plasmid #99488 | pAP683-2 | depositor partial sequence | sequence record 182229 | Insert + 15bp up/downstream in Plasmid. See for details the File S1 from Paix et al, Methods 2017
CGGTACCCGGGGATCGAGAACCTCTACTTCCAAGGAGTGAGTAAAGGAGAAGAACTTTTCACTGGAGTTG
TCCCAATTCTTGTTGAATTAGATGGTGATGTTAATGGGCACAAATTTTCTGTCAGTGGAGAGGGTGAAGG
TGATGCAACATACGGAAAACTTACCCTTAAATTTATTTGCACTACTGGAAAACTACCTGTTCCATGGCCA
ACACTTGTCACTACTCTGACCTACGGCGTGCAGTGCTTCAGCCGGTACCCCGACCACATGAAGCAGCATG
ACTTTTTCAAGAGTGCCATGCCCGAAGGTTATGTACAGGAAAGAACTATATTTTTCAAAGATGACGGGAA
CTACAAGACACGTGCTGAAGTCAAGTTTGAAGGTGATACCCTTGTTAATAGAATCGAGTTAAAAGGTATT
GATTTTAAAGAAGATGGAAACATTCTTGGACACAAATTGGAATACAACTATAACTCACACAATGTATACA
TCATGGCAGACAAACAAAAGAATGGAATCAAAGTTAACTTCAAAATTAGACACAACATTGAAGATGGAAG
CGTTCAACTAGCAGACCATTATCAACAAAATACTCCAATTGGCGATGGCCCTGTCCTTTTACCAGACAAC
CATTACCTGTCCACACAATCTGCCCTTTCGAAAGATCCCAACGAAAAGAGAGACCACATGGTCCTTCTTG
AGTTTGTAACAGCTGCTGGGATTACACTCGGCATGGACGAGCTGTACAAGTACGTAGCCGGCTACCCATA
TGATGTCCCGGATTACGCTTGCCCGGGGGATCGGTGGAGCTCCACCGGTGGCGGCCGCTCTAGAACTAGT
GACTACAAAGACCATGACGGTGATTATAAAGATCATGATATCGATTACAAGGATGACGATGACAAGGATC
CTCTAGAGTCG
